Addgene plasmid #144230: TFORF2754
Purpose: Lentiviral vector for overexpressing transcription factor ORFs with unique 24-bp barcodes. Barcodes facilitate identification of transcription factors in pooled screens.
Depositing lab: Feng Zhang. Depositing organization: Broad Institute. Publication: A transcription factor atlas of directed differentiation. Joung J, Ma S, Tay T, Geiger-Schuller KR, Kirchgatterer PC, Verdine VK, Guo B, Arias-Garcia MA, Allen WE, Singh A, Kuksenko O, Abudayyeh OO, Gootenberg JS, Fu Z, Macrae RK, Buenrostro JD, Regev A, Zhang F. Cell. 2023 Jan 5;186(1):209-229.e26. doi: 10.1016/j.cell.2022.11.026. PubMed 36608654.
Backbone
  Vector backbone: pLX_TRC317
  Backbone manufacturer: Broad Institute Genetic Perturbation Platform
  Backbone size w/o insert (bp): 8264
  Vector type: Mammalian Expression, Lentiviral
  Selectable markers: Puromycin
Growth in bacteria
  Bacterial resistance: Ampicillin, 100 μg/mL
  Growth temperature: 37°C
  Growth strain: NEB Stable
  Copy number: High Copy
Gene/Insert
  Gene/Insert name: ZNF446
  Species: H. sapiens (human)
  Insert size (bp): 1454
  Entrez Gene: ZNF446 (a.k.a. ZKSCAN20, ZSCAN30, ZSCAN52)
  Promoter: EF1a
  Cloning method: Unknown
  Sequencing primers: 5′ GGGTGGAGACTGAAGTTAGGCCAG; 3′ CACATAGCGTAAAAGGAGCAACATAG
Terms and licenses: Academic/Nonprofit Terms; Industry Terms: Not Available to Industry
Depositor comments: XM_005259052,NM_017908,ENST00000594369 . The transcription factor ORF portion of this plasmid was synthesized by Genewiz. Please test multiple small colonies in case of plasmid recombination. To make this collection available in a timely manner, a portion of this collection was not fully sequenced by Addgene. If an Addgene verified full plasmid sequence is not available, please contact us prior to placing an order to request the full sequence.
How to cite: TFORF2754 was a gift from Feng Zhang (Addgene plasmid # 144230 ; http://n2t.net/addgene:144230 ; RRID:Addgene_144230)
