[The description below was written by a language model from this plasmid's Addgene catalogue record and pLannotate feature annotations shown in this document.]
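Description:
TFORF2754 is a lentiviral mammalian expression plasmid built on the pLX_TRC317 backbone that carries the human zinc-finger transcription factor ZNF446 (also known as ZKSCAN20, ZSCAN30 or ZSCAN52). It belongs to a large barcoded collection of transcription factor open reading frames. In bacteria it is maintained through a high-copy ColE1/pUC-type origin with ampicillin selection from the β-lactamase gene. An f1 origin and remnants of a lac/T7/T3 cloning region are also annotated in the backbone. The depositor notes that the plasmid can recombine.

The viral portion follows a third-generation, self-inactivating layout. An RSV promoter is fused to a truncated HIV-1 5' LTR to drive genomic RNA production in packaging cells. This is followed by the Ψ packaging signal with a gag fragment, the Rev response element for nuclear export, and a cPPT/CTS element. The ΔU3 3' LTR at the far end silences LTR-driven transcription after integration. Within the provirus, an SV40 early promoter/origin segment precedes the puromycin N-acetyltransferase gene, allowing selection of transduced cells. The strong constitutive EF-1α promoter drives the synthesized ZNF446 ORF. A WPRE downstream of the ORF enhances transcript stability and expression, and an SV40 polyadenylation signal lies beyond the 3' LTR.

According to the record, each construct in the series carries a unique 24-bp barcode, although the feature table does not annotate it. These barcodes allow the overexpressed factor to be identified in pooled screens, such as those surveying transcription factors that direct cell differentiation. Small fragment hits in the table, such as the U6 promoter, small t antigen and lacI, are probably short sequence matches rather than functional elements.
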