Features (pLannotate 1.2.2; 31 found; start..end, strand, type, name):
      5..231     +  promoter       RSV promoter: Rous sarcoma virus enhancer/promoter
    232..412     +  LTR            5' LTR (truncated): truncated 5' long terminal repeat (LTR) from HIV-1
    459..584     +  misc_feature   HIV-1 Ψ: packaging signal of human immunodeficiency virus type 1
    568..931     +  CDS            HIV-1 gag (fragment): gag protein from human immunodeficiency virus 1; gag
   1077..1310    +  misc_feature   RRE: The Rev response element (RRE) of HIV-1 allows for Rev-dependent mRNA export from the nucleus to the cytoplasm.
   1687..1713    +  CDS            Rev (fragment): human immunodeficiency virus 1 (HIV-1) Rev protein; rev; enhances nuclear export of unspliced and incompletely spliced viral mRNAs
   1720..1743    +  promoter       SV40 promoter (fragment): SV40 early promoter
   1744..1815    +  promoter       SV40 promoter (fragment): SV40 enhancer and early promoter
   1839..1974    +  rep_origin     SV40 ori: SV40 origin of replication
   2020..2616    +  CDS            PuroR (fragment): puromycin N-acetyltransferase; pac from Streptomyces; confers resistance to puromycin
   2665..2782    +  misc_feature   cPPT/CTS: central polypurine tract and central termination sequence of HIV-1
   2847..2913    +  CDS            small t antigen (fragment): SV40 (simian virus 40) small t antigen
   2920..4098    +  promoter       EF-1α promoter: strong constitutive promoter for human elongation factor EF-1α
   4115..5464    +  CDS            ZNF446: ZN446_HUMAN - Also known as ZKSCAN20. Experimental evidence at protein level: Swiss-Prot protein existence level 1. May be involved in transcriptional regulation. From Homo sapiens (Human).
   5480..5533    +  promoter       U6 promoter (fragment): RNA polymerase III promoter for human U6 snRNA
   5575..6163    +  misc_feature   WPRE: woodchuck hepatitis virus posttranscriptional regulatory element
   6214..6233    +  misc_feature   cPPT/CTS (fragment): central polypurine tract and central termination sequence of HIV-1
   6235..6468    +  LTR            3' LTR (ΔU3): self-inactivating 3' long terminal repeat (LTR) from HIV-1
   6546..6667    +  polyA_signal   SV40 poly(A) signal: SV40 polyadenylation signal
   6707..6842    +  rep_origin     SV40 ori: SV40 origin of replication
   6863..6881    -  promoter       T7 promoter: promoter for bacteriophage T7 RNA polymerase
   6889..7044    +  CDS            lacZα (fragment): LacZα fragment of β-galactosidase; lacZ fragment
   7049..7477    +  rep_origin     f1 ori (sequence partly withheld): f1 bacteriophage origin of replication; arrow indicates direction of (+) strand synthesis
   7530..7634    +  promoter       AmpR promoter: bla
   7635..8495    +  CDS            AmpR: β-lactamase; bla; confers resistance to ampicillin, carbenicillin, and related antibiotics
   8666..9254    +  rep_origin     ori: high-copy-number ColE1/pMB1/pBR322/pUC origin of replication
   9437..9529    +  CDS            lacI (fragment): lac repressor; lacI; The lac repressor binds to the lac operator to inhibit transcription in E. coli. This inhibition can be relieved by adding lactose or isopropyl-β-D-thiogalactopyranoside (IPTG).
   9542..9563    +  protein_bind   CAP binding site: CAP binding activates transcription in the presence of cAMP. E. coli catabolite activator protein
   9578..9608    +  promoter       lac promoter: promoter for the E. coli lac operon
   9616..9632    +  protein_bind   lac operator: The lac repressor binds to the lac operator to inhibit transcription in E. coli. This inhibition can be relieved by adding lactose or isopropyl-β-D-thiogalactopyranoside (IPTG). lac repressor encoded by lacI
   9677..9695    +  promoter       T3 promoter: promoter for bacteriophage T3 RNA polymerase
>Addgene plasmid #144230 | TFORF2754 | addgene full sequence | sequence record 404110 | Addgene NGS Result
TTAATGTAGTCTTATGCAATACTCTTGTAGTCTTGCAACATGGTAACGATGAGTTAGCAACATGCCTTAC
AAGGAGAGAAAAAGCACCGTGCATGCCGATTGGTGGAAGTAAGGTGGTACGATCGTGCCTTATTAGGAAG
GCAACAGACGGGTCTGACATGGATTGGACGAACCACTGAATTGCCGCATTGCAGAGATATTGTATTTAAG
TGCCTAGCTCGATACATAAACGGGTCTCTCTGGTTAGACCAGATCTGAGCCTGGGAGCTCTCTGGCTAAC
TAGGGAACCCACTGCTTAAGCCTCAATAAAGCTTGCCTTGAGTGCTTCAAGTAGTGTGTGCCCGTCTGTT
GTGTGACTCTGGTAACTAGAGATCCCTCAGACCCTTTTAGTCAGTGTGGAAAATCTCTAGCAGTGGCGCC
CGAACAGGGACTTGAAAGCGAAAGGGAAACCAGAGGAGCTCTCTCGACGCAGGACTCGGCTTGCTGAAGC
GCGCACGGCAAGAGGCGAGGGGCGGCGACTGGTGAGTACGCCAAAAATTTTGACTAGCGGAGGCTAGAAG
GAGAGAGATGGGTGCGAGAGCGTCAGTATTAAGCGGGGGAGAATTAGATCGCGATGGGAAAAAATTCGGT
TAAGGCCAGGGGGAAAGAAAAAATATAAATTAAAACATATAGTATGGGCAAGCAGGGAGCTAGAACGATT
CGCAGTTAATCCTGGCCTGTTAGAAACATCAGAAGGCTGTAGACAAATACTGGGACAGCTACAACCATCC
CTTCAGACAGGATCAGAAGAACTTAGATCATTATATAATACAGTAGCAACCCTCTATTGTGTGCATCAAA
GGATAGAGATAAAAGACACCAAGGAAGCTTTAGACAAGATAGAGGAAGAGCAAAACAAAAGTAAGACCAC
CGCACAGCAAGCGGCCGCTGATCTTCAGACCTGGAGGAGGAGATATGAGGGACAATTGGAGAAGTGAATT
ATATAAATATAAAGTAGTAAAAATTGAACCATTAGGAGTAGCACCCACCAAGGCAAAGAGAAGAGTGGTG
CAGAGAGAAAAAAGAGCAGTGGGAATAGGAGCTTTGTTCCTTGGGTTCTTGGGAGCAGCAGGAAGCACTA
TGGGCGCAGCGTCAATGACGCTGACGGTACAGGCCAGACAATTATTGTCTGGTATAGTGCAGCAGCAGAA
CAATTTGCTGAGGGCTATTGAGGCGCAACAGCATCTGTTGCAACTCACAGTCTGGGGCATCAAGCAGCTC
CAGGCAAGAATCCTGGCTGTGGAAAGATACCTAAAGGATCAACAGCTCCTGGGGATTTGGGGTTGCTCTG
GAAAACTCATTTGCACCACTGCTGTGCCTTGGAATGCTAGTTGGAGTAATAAATCTCTGGAACAGATTTG
GAATCACACGACCTGGATGGAGTGGGACAGAGAAATTAACAATTACACAAGCTTAATACACTCCTTAATT
GAAGAATCGCAAAACCAGCAAGAAAAGAATGAACAAGAATTATTGGAATTAGATAAATGGGCAAGTTTGT
GGAATTGGTTTAACATAACAAATTGGCTGTGGTATATAAAATTATTCATAATGATAGTAGGAGGCTTGGT
AGGTTTAAGAATAGTTTTTGCTGTACTTTCTATAGTGAATAGAGTTAGGCAGGGATATTCACCATTATCG
TTTCAGACCCACCTCCCAACCCCGAGGGGACCCATGCATTGCATCTCAATTAGTCAGCAACCAGGTGTGG
AAAGTCCCCAGGCTCCCCAGCAGGCAGAAGTATGCAAAGCATGCGTCTCAATTAGTCAGCAACCATAGTC
CCGCCCCTAACTCCGCCCATCCCGCCCCTAACTCCGCCCAGTTCCGCCCATTCTCCGCCCCATGGCTGAC
TAATTTTTTTTATTTATGCAGAGGCCGAGGCCGCCTCGGCCTCTGAGCTATTCCAGAAGTAGTGAGGAGG
CTTTTTTGGAGGCCTAGGCTTTTGCAAAAAGCTTTCTAGAGGTACCACCGGAGCTTACCATGACCGAGTA
CAAGCCCACGGTGCGCCTCGCCACCCGCGACGACGTCCCCAGGGCCGTACGCACCCTCGCCGCCGCGTTC
GCCGACTACCCCGCCACGCGCCACACCGTCGATCCGGACCGCCACATCGAGCGGGTCACCGAGCTGCAAG
AACTCTTCCTCACGCGCGTCGGGCTCGACATCGGCAAGGTGTGGGTCGCGGACGACGGCGCCGCCGTGGC
GGTCTGGACCACGCCGGAGAGCGTCGAAGCGGGGGCGGTGTTCGCCGAGATCGGCCCGCGCATGGCCGAG
TTGAGCGGTTCCCGGCTGGCCGCGCAGCAACAGATGGAAGGCCTCCTGGCGCCGCACCGGCCCAAGGAGC
CCGCGTGGTTCCTGGCCACCGTCGGCGTCTCGCCCGACCACCAGGGCAAGGGTCTGGGCAGCGCCGTCGT
GCTCCCCGGAGTGGAGGCGGCCGAGCGCGCCGGGGTGCCCGCCTTCCTGGAGACCTCCGCGCCCCGCAAC
CTCCCCTTCTACGAGCGGCTCGGCTTCACCGTCACCGCCGACGTCGAGGTGCCCGAAGGACCGCGCACCT
GGTGCATGACCCGCAAGCCCGGTGCCAGTTAACGAATTCTAGATCTTGAGACAAATGGCAGTATTCATCC
ACAATTTTAAAAGAAAAGGGGGGATTGGGGGGTACAGTGCAGGGGAAAGAATAGTAGACATAATAGCAAC
AGACATACAAACTAAAGAATTACAAAAACAAATTACAAAAATTCAAAATTTTCGGGTTTATTACAGGGAC
AGCAGAGATCCACTTTGGCGCCGGCTCGAGGCCTGCAGGTGCAAAGATGGATAAAGTTTTAAACAGAGAG
GAATCTTTGCAGCTAATGGACCTTCTAGGTCTTGAAAGGAGTGGGAATTGGCTCCGGTGCCCGTCAGTGG
GCAGAGCGCACATCGCCCACAGTCCCCGAGAAGTTGGGGGGAGGGGTCGGCAATTGAACCGGTGCCTAGA
GAAGGTGGCGCGGGGTAAACTGGGAAAGTGATGTCGTGTACTGGCTCCGCCTTTTTCCCGAGGGTGGGGG
AGAACCGTATATAAGTGCAGTAGTCGCCGTGAACGTTCTTTTTCGCAACGGGTTTGCCGCCAGAACACAG
GTAAGTGCCGTGTGTGGTTCCCGCGGGCCTGGCCTCTTTACGGGTTATGGCCCTTGCGTGCCTTGAATTA
CTTCCACCTGGCTGCAGTACGTGATTCTTGATCCCGAGCTTCGGGTTGGAAGTGGGTGGGAGAGTTCGAG
GCCTTGCGCTTAAGGAGCCCCTTCGCCTCGTGCTTGAGTTGAGGCCTGGCCTGGGCGCTGGGGCCGCCGC
GTGCGAATCTGGTGGCACCTTCGCGCCTGTCTCGCTGCTTTCGATAAGTCTCTAGCCATTTAAAATTTTT
GATGACCTGCTGCGACGCTTTTTTTCTGGCAAGATAGTCTTGTAAATGCGGGCCAAGATCTGCACACTGG
TATTTCGGTTTTTGGGGCCGCGGGCGGCGACGGGGCCCGTGCGTCCCAGCGCACATGTTCGGCGAGGCGG
GGCCTGCGAGCGCGGCCACCGAGAATCGGACGGGGGTAGTCTCAAGCTGGCCGGCCTGCTCTGGTGCCTG
GCCTCGCGCCGCCGTGTATCGCCCCGCCCTGGGCGGCAAGGCTGGCCCGGTCGGCACCAGTTGCGTGAGC
GGAAAGATGGCCGCTTCCCGGCCCTGCTGCAGGGAGCTCAAAATGGAGGACGCGGCGCTCGGGAGAGCGG
GCGGGTGAGTCACCCACACAAAGGAAAAGGGCCTTTCCGTCCTCAGCCGTCGCTTCATGTGACTCCACGG
AGTACCGGGCGCCGTCCAGGCACCTCGATTAGTTCTCGAGCTTTTGGAGTACGTCGTCTTTAGGTTGGGG
GGAGGGGTTTTATGCGATGGAGTTTCCCCACACTGAGTGGGTGGAGACTGAAGTTAGGCCAGCTTGGCAC
TTGATGTAATTCTCCTTGGAATTTGCCCTTTTTGAGTTTGGATCTTGGTTCATTCTCAAGCCTCAGACAG
TGGTTCAAAGTTTTTTTCTTCCATTTCAGGTGTCGTGAGGCTAGCACCGCCACCATGCCATCCCCTCTGG
GTCCCCCATGCCTGCCCGTCATGGACCCAGAGACCACCCTTGAGGAGCCTGAGACTGCCCGCCTCCGCTT
CCGAGGGTTCTGCTACCAGGAGGTGGCAGGTCCCCGAGAAGCCCTGGCCCGGCTGCGTGAGCTGTGTTGC
CAGTGGCTGCAGCCTGAGGCACACTCCAAGGAGCAGATGCTGGAGATGCTGGTGCTGGAGCAGTTCCTGG
GCACACTGCCTCCCGAGATCCAGGCCTGGGTGCGCGGTCAGCGGCCAGGCAGTCCTGAGGAGGCCGCTGC
CCTAGTCGAAGGACTGCAGCATGACCCTGGGCAACTGTTGGGCTGGATCACAGCCCATGTCCTGAAGCAG
GAGGTGCTCCCTGCAGCCCAGAAGACAGAGGAACCACTTGGGAGCCCCCACCCCTCAGGGACAGTGGAGT
CCCCTGGGGAAGGTCCCCAGGACACCAGAATAGAGGGGTCTGTCCAGCTCAGCTGCAGTGTGAAGGAGGA
GCCCAATGTCGATGGACAGGAAGTGGCACCCTCCAGCCCTCCACTTGCAGCACAGTCCCCTGAGGGGAAC
CATGGACACCAAGAACCAGCCTCCACATCCTTCCACCCACCCAGGATTCAGGAGGAGTGGGGGCTGCTGG
ACCGGTCACAGAAGGAACTGTACTGGGATGCGATGCTGGAGAAGTACGGCACAGTGGTCTCCCTGGGGTT
ACCGCCCCACCAGCCAGAGGCACAGGCCCAGTCAGAGCTGGGGATGCTGCTCACGGGGACAGGCGTCTGC
AGAAGCCTGCGCTCGGGAAATGAGAGTGAGGGTCCACCTGGCTGCCCAGAGGCCCAGCCGCCCCAGGGCC
CAGGGCCGGCAGCCTGGGAGGGCTTGTCTGGGGCTGCCACTCCTGCCCCCACTGTGCGCCCAGGGACACC
GCCAGTGCCCACTCAGCCCACACCTGCAGAGACGAGACTGGAGCCGGCTGCCACCCCCAGGAAGCCCTAC
ACGTGCGAGCAGTGTGGCCGCGGCTTCGACTGGAAGTCAGTGTTCGTCATCCACCACCGGACACACACGA
GTGGGCCAGGTGTGCAGTCCCCGGGGCTAGCCACCGGGGAAAGCACAGAGAAGCCACCACAAGGGGAGGT
GGCCTTTCCGCACCACCCCCGACGCTCACTCACAGGCCCCCGGAGTTACCCGTGTGAGGAGTGCGGGTGC
AGCTTCAGCTGGAAGTCGCAGCTGGTCATCCACCGCAAGAGCCACACAGGCCAGCGGCGTCACTTCTGCA
GTGACTGTGGCCGCGCCTTCGACTGGAAGTCGCAGCTGGTCATCCACCGCAAGGGCCACCGGCCGGAGGT
TCCATAGTAATGAACTAGTCCGTAACTTGAAAGTATTTCGATTTCTTGGCTTTATATATCTTGTGGAAAG
GACGACCCATGCGCGCCGCCTTCAGTAGAACGCGTTAAGTCGACAATCAACCTCTGGATTACAAAATTTG
TGAAAGATTGACTGGTATTCTTAACTATGTTGCTCCTTTTACGCTATGTGGATACGCTGCTTTAATGCCT
TTGTATCATGCTATTGCTTCCCGTATGGCTTTCATTTTCTCCTCCTTGTATAAATCCTGGTTGCTGTCTC
TTTATGAGGAGTTGTGGCCCGTTGTCAGGCAACGTGGCGTGGTGTGCACTGTGTTTGCTGACGCAACCCC
CACTGGTTGGGGCATTGCCACCACCTGTCAGCTCCTTTCCGGGACTTTCGCTTTCCCCCTCCCTATTGCC
ACGGCGGAACTCATCGCCGCCTGCCTTGCCCGCTGCTGGACAGGGGCTCGGCTGTTGGGCACTGACAATT
CCGTGGTGTTGTCGGGGAAATCATCGTCCTTTCCTTGGCTGCTCGCCTGTGTTGCCACCTGGATTCTGCG
CGGGACGTCCTTCTGCTACGTCCCTTCGGCCCTCAATCCAGCGGACCTTCCTTCCCGCGGCCTGCTGCCG
GCTCTGCGGCCTCTTCCGCGTCTTCGCCTTCGCCCTCAGACGAGTCGGATCTCCCTTTGGGCCGCCTCCC
CGCGTCGACTTTAAGACCAATGACTTACAAGGCAGCTGTAGATCTTAGCCACTTTTTAAAAGAAAAGGGG
GGACTGGAAGGGCTAATTCACTCCCAACGAAGACAAGATCTGCTTTTTGCTTGTACTGGGTCTCTCTGGT
TAGACCAGATCTGAGCCTGGGAGCTCTCTGGCTAACTAGGGAACCCACTGCTTAAGCCTCAATAAAGCTT
GCCTTGAGTGCTTCAAGTAGTGTGTGCCCGTCTGTTGTGTGACTCTGGTAACTAGAGATCCCTCAGACCC
TTTTAGTCAGTGTGGAAAATCTCTAGCAGTACGTATAGTAGTTCATGTCATCTTATTATTCAGTATTTAT
AACTTGCAAAGAAATGAATATCAGAGAGTGAGAGGAACTTGTTTATTGCAGCTTATAATGGTTACAAATA
AAGCAATAGCATCACAAATTTCACAAATAAAGCATTTTTTTCACTGCATTCTAGTTGTGGTTTGTCCAAA
CTCATCAATGTATCTTATCATGTCTGGCTCTAGCTATCCCGCCCCTAACTCCGCCCATCCCGCCCCTAAC
TCCGCCCAGTTCCGCCCATTCTCCGCCCCATGGCTGACTAATTTTTTTTATTTATGCAGAGGCCGAGGCC
GCCTCGGCCTCTGAGCTATTCCAGAAGTAGTGAGGAGGCTTTTTTGGAGGCCTAGGGACGTACCCAATTC
GCCCTATAGTGAGTCGTATTACGCGCGCTCACTGGCCGTCGTTTTACAACGTCGTGACTGGGAAAACCCT
GGCGTTACCCAACTTAATCGCCTTGCAGCACATCCCCCTTTCGCCAGCTGGCGTAATAGCGAAGAGGCCC
GCACCGATCGCCCTTCCCAACAGTTGCGCAGCCTGAATGGCGAATGGG
[124 nt withheld, positions 7049-7172]
C
[91 nt withheld, positions 7174-7264]
A
[49 nt withheld, positions 7266-7314]
CCTTTGACGTTGGAGTCCACGTTCTTT
[37 nt withheld, positions 7342-7378]
ACCCTATCTCGGTCTATTCTTTTGATTTATAAGGGATTTTGCCGATTTCGGCCTATTGGTTAAAAAATGA
GCTGATTTAACAAAAATTTAACGCGAATTTTAACAAAATATTAACGCTTACAATTTAGGTGGCACTTTTC
GGGGAAATGTGCGCGGAACCCCTATTTGTTTATTTTTCTAAATACATTCAAATATGTATCCGCTCATGAG
ACAATAACCCTGATAAATGCTTCAATAATATTGAAAAAGGAAGAGTATGAGTATTCAACATTTCCGTGTC
GCCCTTATTCCCTTTTTTGCGGCATTTTGCCTTCCTGTTTTTGCTCACCCAGAAACGCTGGTGAAAGTAA
AAGATGCTGAAGATCAGTTGGGTGCACGAGTGGGTTACATCGAACTGGATCTCAACAGCGGTAAGATCCT
TGAGAGTTTTCGCCCCGAAGAACGTTTTCCAATGATGAGCACTTTTAAAGTTCTGCTATGTGGCGCGGTA
TTATCCCGTATTGACGCCGGGCAAGAGCAACTCGGTCGCCGCATACACTATTCTCAGAATGACTTGGTTG
AGTACTCACCAGTCACAGAAAAGCATCTTACGGATGGCATGACAGTAAGAGAATTATGCAGTGCTGCCAT
AACCATGAGTGATAACACTGCGGCCAACTTACTTCTGACAACGATCGGAGGACCGAAGGAGCTAACCGCT
TTTTTGCACAACATGGGGGATCATGTAACTCGCCTTGATCGTTGGGAACCGGAGCTGAATGAAGCCATAC
CAAACGACGAGCGTGACACCACGATGCCTGTAGCAATGGCAACAACGTTGCGCAAACTATTAACTGGCGA
ACTACTTACTCTAGCTTCCCGGCAACAATTAATAGACTGGATGGAGGCGGATAAAGTTGCAGGACCACTT
CTGCGCTCGGCCCTTCCGGCTGGCTGGTTTATTGCTGATAAATCTGGAGCCGGTGAGCGTGGGTCTCGCG
GTATCATTGCAGCACTGGGGCCAGATGGTAAGCCCTCCCGTATCGTAGTTATCTACACGACGGGGAGTCA
GGCAACTATGGATGAACGAAATAGACAGATCGCTGAGATAGGTGCCTCACTGATTAAGCATTGGTAACTG
TCAGACCAAGTTTACTCATATATACTTTAGATTGATTTAAAACTTCATTTTTAATTTAAAAGGATCTAGG
TGAAGATCCTTTTTGATAATCTCATGACCAAAATCCCTTAACGTGAGTTTTCGTTCCACTGAGCGTCAGA
CCCCGTAGAAAAGATCAAAGGATCTTCTTGAGATCCTTTTTTTCTGCGCGTAATCTGCTGCTTGCAAACA
AAAAAACCACCGCTACCAGCGGTGGTTTGTTTGCCGGATCAAGAGCTACCAACTCTTTTTCCGAAGGTAA
CTGGCTTCAGCAGAGCGCAGATACCAAATACTGTTCTTCTAGTGTAGCCGTAGTTAGGCCACCACTTCAA
GAACTCTGTAGCACCGCCTACATACCTCGCTCTGCTAATCCTGTTACCAGTGGCTGCTGCCAGTGGCGAT
AAGTCGTGTCTTACCGGGTTGGACTCAAGACGATAGTTACCGGATAAGGCGCAGCGGTCGGGCTGAACGG
GGGGTTCGTGCACACAGCCCAGCTTGGAGCGAACGACCTACACCGAACTGAGATACCTACAGCGTGAGCT
ATGAGAAAGCGCCACGCTTCCCGAAGGGAGAAAGGCGGACAGGTATCCGGTAAGCGGCAGGGTCGGAACA
GGAGAGCGCACGAGGGAGCTTCCAGGGGGAAACGCCTGGTATCTTTATAGTCCTGTCGGGTTTCGCCACC
TCTGACTTGAGCGTCGATTTTTGTGATGCTCGTCAGGGGGGCGGAGCCTATGGAAAAACGCCAGCAACGC
GGCCTTTTTACGGTTCCTGGCCTTTTGCTGGCCTTTTGCTCACATGTTCTTTCCTGCGTTATCCCCTGAT
TCTGTGGATAACCGTATTACCGCCTTTGAGTGAGCTGATACCGCTCGCCGCAGCCGAACGACCGAGCGCA
GCGAGTCAGTGAGCGAGGAAGCGGAAGAGCGCCCAATACGCAAACCGCCTCTCCCCGCGCGTTGGCCGAT
TCATTAATGCAGCTGGCACGACAGGTTTCCCGACTGGAAAGCGGGCAGTGAGCGCAACGCAATTAATGTG
AGTTAGCTCACTCATTAGGCACCCCAGGCTTTACACTTTATGCTTCCGGCTCGTATGTTGTGTGGAATTG
TGAGCGGATAACAATTTCACACAGGAAACAGCTATGACCATGATTACGCCAAGCGCGCAATTAACCCTCA
CTAAAGGGAACAAAAGCTGGAGCTGCAAGC
