>Addgene plasmid #144230 | TFORF2754 | depositor partial sequence | sequence record 284805 | Insert
ACCGCCACCATGCCATCCCCTCTGGGTCCCCCATGCCTGCCCGTCATGGACCCAGAGACCACCCTTGAGG
AGCCTGAGACTGCCCGCCTCCGCTTCCGAGGGTTCTGCTACCAGGAGGTGGCAGGTCCCCGAGAAGCCCT
GGCCCGGCTGCGTGAGCTGTGTTGCCAGTGGCTGCAGCCTGAGGCACACTCCAAGGAGCAGATGCTGGAG
ATGCTGGTGCTGGAGCAGTTCCTGGGCACACTGCCTCCCGAGATCCAGGCCTGGGTGCGCGGTCAGCGGC
CAGGCAGTCCTGAGGAGGCCGCTGCCCTAGTCGAAGGACTGCAGCATGACCCTGGGCAACTGTTGGGCTG
GATCACAGCCCATGTCCTGAAGCAGGAGGTGCTCCCTGCAGCCCAGAAGACAGAGGAACCACTTGGGAGC
CCCCACCCCTCAGGGACAGTGGAGTCCCCTGGGGAAGGTCCCCAGGACACCAGAATAGAGGGGTCTGTCC
AGCTCAGCTGCAGTGTGAAGGAGGAGCCCAATGTCGATGGACAGGAAGTGGCACCCTCCAGCCCTCCACT
TGCAGCACAGTCCCCTGAGGGGAACCATGGACACCAAGAACCAGCCTCCACATCCTTCCACCCACCCAGG
ATTCAGGAGGAGTGGGGGCTGCTGGACCGGTCACAGAAGGAACTGTACTGGGATGCGATGCTGGAGAAGT
ACGGCACAGTGGTCTCCCTGGGGTTACCGCCCCACCAGCCAGAGGCACAGGCCCAGTCAGAGCTGGGGAT
GCTGCTCACGGGGACAGGCGTCTGCAGAAGCCTGCGCTCGGGAAATGAGAGTGAGGGTCCACCTGGCTGC
CCAGAGGCCCAGCCGCCCCAGGGCCCAGGGCCGGCAGCCTGGGAGGGCTTGTCTGGGGCTGCCACTCCTG
CCCCCACTGTGCGCCCAGGGACACCGCCAGTGCCCACTCAGCCCACACCTGCAGAGACGAGACTGGAGCC
GGCTGCCACCCCCAGGAAGCCCTACACGTGCGAGCAGTGTGGCCGCGGCTTCGACTGGAAGTCAGTGTTC
GTCATCCACCACCGGACACACACGAGTGGGCCAGGTGTGCAGTCCCCGGGGCTAGCCACCGGGGAAAGCA
CAGAGAAGCCACCACAAGGGGAGGTGGCCTTTCCGCACCACCCCCGACGCTCACTCACAGGCCCCCGGAG
TTACCCGTGTGAGGAGTGCGGGTGCAGCTTCAGCTGGAAGTCGCAGCTGGTCATCCACCGCAAGAGCCAC
ACAGGCCAGCGGCGTCACTTCTGCAGTGACTGTGGCCGCGCCTTCGACTGGAAGTCGCAGCTGGTCATCC
ACCGCAAGGGCCACCGGCCGGAGGTTCCATAGTAATGAACTAGTCCGTAACTTGAAAGTATTTCGATTTC
TTGGCTTTATATATCTTGTGGAAAGGACGACCCATGCGCGCCGCCTTCAGTAGA
