>Addgene plasmid #144230 | TFORF2754 | depositor partial sequence | sequence record 284806 | Barcode
CCCATGCGCGCCGCCTTCAGTAGA
